>Addgene plasmid #97361 | UKNP1.3.1 | addgene full sequence | sequence record 189744 | Addgene NGS Result
CCTG
[124 nt withheld, positions 5-128]
C
[91 nt withheld, positions 130-220]
A
[49 nt withheld, positions 222-270]
CCTTTGACGTTGGAGTCCACGTTCTTT
[37 nt withheld, positions 298-334]
ACCCTATCTCGGTCTATTCTTTTGATTTATAAGGGATTTTGCCGATTTCGGCCTATTGGTTAAAAAATGA
GCTGATTTAACAAAAATTTAACGCGAATTTTAACAAAATATTAACGCTTACAATTTACGCGCGCGTTGAC
ATTGATTATTGACTAGTTATTAATAGTAATCAATTACGGGGTCATTAGTTCATAGCCCATATATGGAGTT
CCGCGTTACATAACTTACGGTAAATGGCCCGCCTGGCTGACCGCCCAACGACCCCCGCCCATTGACGTCA
ATAATGACGTATGTTCCCATAGTAACGCCAATAGGGACTTTCCATTGACGTCAATGGGTGGAGTATTTAC
GGTAAACTGCCCACTTGGCAGTACATCAAGTGTATCATATGCCAAGTACGCCCCCTATTGACGTCAATGA
CGGTAAATGGCCCGCCTGGCATTATGCCCAGTACATGACCTTATGGGACTTTCCTACTTGGCAGTACATC
TACGTATTAGTCATCGCTATTACCATGGTGATGCGGTTTTGGCAGTACATCAATGGGCGTGGATAGCGGT
TTGACTCACGGGGATTTCCAAGTCTCCACCCCATTGACGTCAATGGGAGTTTGTTTTGGCACCAAAATCA
ACGGGACTTTCCAAAATGTCGTAACAACTCCGCCCCATTGACGCAAATGGGCGGTAGGCGTGTACGGTGG
GAGGTCTATATAAGCAGAGCTCTCTGGCTAACTAGAGAACCCACTGCTTACTGGCTTATCGAAATTAATA
CGACTCACTATAGGGAGACCCAAGCTGGCTAGCGTTTAAACTTAAGCTTGGTACCGAGCTCGGATCCACT
AGTCCAGTGTGGTGGAATTCGGCTTCACCATGGGTTGCTCTTTCTCTATCTTCCTTCTGGCTTTGCTCTC
TTGCCTGACTGTGCCCGCGTCAGCCTACCAAGTACGCAACTCCTCGGGCCTTTATCATGTCACCAATGAT
TGCCCTAACTCGAGTATTGTGTACGAGACGACCGACAGCATCCTGCATTCTCCGGGGTGTGTCCCTTGCG
TTCGCGAAGGTGACGCCTCGAAATGTTGGGTGCCAGTGGCCCCCACGGTCGCCACCAGGGACGGCAAACT
CCCCACAACGCAGCTTCGACGTCACATCGATCTGCTTGTCGGGGGTGCCACCCTCTGCTCGGCCCTCTAT
GTGGGGGACTTGTGTGGGTCTGTCTTTCTTGTCGGTCAACTGTTCACTTTCTCCCCCAGGCGCCACTGGA
CGACGCAGGACTGCAACTGTTCTATGTACCCCGGCCATATAACGGGTCACCGCATGGCATGGGATATGAT
GATGAACTGGTCTCCTACAACAGCGTTGGTAGTAGCTCAGCTGCTCAGGGTCCCGCAAGCCATCTTGGAC
ATGATCGCTGGTGCCCATTGGGGAGTCCTAGCGGGCGTAGCGTATTTCTCCATGGTGGGGAACTGGGCGA
AGGTCCTGCTAGTGCTATTGCTGTTTGCTGGCGTCGATGCGGCAACCTATACCACCGGGGGGAGTGCCGC
TAGGACCACATCTGTACTCAGCGGCCTTTTCACTCAGGGCGCCAAGCAGGATATCCAGCTAATCAACACC
AACGGCAGTTGGCACATCAATCGTACTGCCTTGAACTGTAACGCGAGCCTCGACACTGGCTGGGTAGCAG
GGCTCTTCTATTACCATAAATTCAATTCTTCAGGCTGCCCCGAGAGGATGGCCAGCTGTAGACCCCTTGC
CGATTTCGATCAAGGCTGGGGCCCCATCAGCTACGCCAACGGAAGCGGCCCCGAACACCGCCCCTACTGC
TGGCACTACCCCCCAAAGCCTTGTGGTATCGTGCCGGCACAGAGTGTATGTGGCCCAGTGTATTGCTTCA
CCCCTAGCCCCGTGGTGGTGGGAACGACCGACAGAGCGGGCGCGCCTACCTACAACTGGGGTAACAATGA
CACGGACGTTTTCGTCCTTAACAACACCAGACCACCGTTGGGCAATTGGTTCGGTTGCACCTGGATGAAC
TCATCTGGATTTACCAAAGTGTGCGGAGCGCCTCCTTGTGTCATCGGAGGGGTGGGCAACAACACCTTGC
ACTGCCCCACTGACTGTTTCCGCAAGCATCCGGAAGCCACATACTCTCGGTGTGGCTCCGGACCCTGGAT
CACGCCCAGGTGTCTAGTCCACTACTCCTACAGACTTTGGCATTATCCTTGTACCATCAATTACACCCTG
TTCAAAGTCAGGATGTACGTGGGAGGGGTTGAGCACAGGCTGGAGGTTGCGTGCAACTGGACGCGAGGCG
AGCGTTGTGATCTGGACGACAGGGACAGGTCCGAGCTCAGCCCGCTGCTGCTGTCCACCACACAGTGGCA
GGTCCTTCCATGTTCCTTCACGACCTTGCCAGCTTTGACTACCGGCCTCATCCACCTCCATCAGAACATC
GTAGACGTGCAGTATTTGTACGGGGTGGGGTCAAGCATTGTGTCCTGGGCCATCAAGTGGGAGTATGTCA
TCCTCTTGTTCCTCCTGCTCGCAGACGCGCGCATCTGCTCCTGTCTGTGGATGATGTTACTCATATCCCA
AGCGGAGGCGTAAAAGCCGAATTCTGCAGATATCCAGCACAGTGGCGGCCGCTCGAGTCTAGAGGGCCCG
TTTAAACCCGCTGATCAGCCTCGACTGTGCCTTCTAGTTGCCAGCCATCTGTTGTTTGCCCCTCCCCCGT
GCCTTCCTTGACCCTGGAAGGTGCCACTCCCACTGTCCTTTCCTAATAAAATGAGGAAATTGCATCGCAT
TGTCTGAGTAGGTGTCATTCTATTCTGGGGGGTGGGGTGGGGCAGGACAGCAAGGGGGAGGATTGGGAAG
ACAATAGCAGGCATGCTGGGGATGCGGTGGGCTCTATGGCTTCTGAGGCGGAAAGAACCAGTGGCGGTAA
TACGGTTATCCACAGAATCAGGGGATAACGCAGGAAAGAACATGTGAGCAAAAGGCCAGCAAAAGGCCAG
GAACCGTAAAAAGGCCGCGTTGCTGGCGTTTTTCCATAGGCTCCGCCCCCCTGACGAGCATCACAAAAAT
CGACGCTCAAGTCAGAGGTGGCGAAACCCGACAGGACTATAAAGATACCAGGCGTTTCCCCCTGGAAGCT
CCCTCGTGCGCTCTCCTGTTCCGACCCTGCCGCTTACCGGATACCTGTCCGCCTTTCTCCCTTCGGGAAG
CGTGGCGCTTTCTCATAGCTCACGCTGTAGGTATCTCAGTTCGGTGTAGGTCGTTCGCTCCAAGCTGGGC
TGTGTGCACGAACCCCCCGTTCAGCCCGACCGCTGCGCCTTATCCGGTAACTATCGTCTTGAGTCCAACC
CGGTAAGACACGACTTATCGCCACTGGCAGCAGCCACTGGTAACAGGATTAGCAGAGCGAGGTATGTAGG
CGGTGCTACAGAGTTCTTGAAGTGGTGGCCTAACTACGGCTACACTAGAAGAACAGTATTTGGTATCTGC
GCTCTGCTGAAGCCAGTTACCTTCGGAAAAAGAGTTGGTAGCTCTTGATCCGGCAAACAAACCACCGCTG
GTAGCGGTGGTTTTTTTGTTTGCAAGCAGCAGATTACGCGCAGAAAAAAAGGATCTCAAGAAGATCCTTT
GATCTTTTCTACGGGGTCTGACGCTCAGTGGAACGAAAACTCACGTTAAGGGATTTTGGTCATGAGATTA
TCAAAAAGGATCTTCACCTAGATCCTTTTAAATTAAAAATGAAGTTTTAAATCAATCTAAAGTATATATG
AGTAACCTGAGGCTATGGCAGGGCCTGCCGCCCCGACGTTGGCTGCGAGCCCTGGGCCTTCACCCGAACT
TGGGGGGTGGGGTGGGGAAAAGGAAGAAACGCGGGCGTATTGGCCCCAATGGGGTCTCGGTGGGGTATCG
ACAGAGTGCCAGCCCTGGGACCGAACCCCGCGTTTATGAACAAACGACCCAACACCGTGCGTTTTATTCT
GTCTTTTTATTGCCGTCATAGCGCGGGTTCCTTCCGGTATTGTCTCCTTCCGTGTTTCAGTTAGCCTCCC
CCTAGGGTGGGCGAAGAACTCCAGCATGAGATCCCCGCGCTGGAGGATCATCCAGCCGGCGTCCCGGAAA
ACGATTCCGAAGCCCAACCTTTCATAGAAGGCGGCGGTGGAATCGAAATCTCGTGATGGCAGGTTGGGCG
TCGCTTGGTCGGTCATTTCGAACCCCAGAGTCCCGCTCAGAAGAACTCGTCAAGAAGGCGATAGAAGGCG
ATGCGCTGCGAATCGGGAGCGGCGATACCGTAAAGCACGAGGAAGCGGTCAGCCCATTCGCCGCCAAGCT
CTTCAGCAATATCACGGGTAGCCAACGCTATGTCCTGATAGCGGTCCGCCACACCCAGCCGGCCACAGTC
GATGAATCCAGAAAAGCGGCCATTTTCCACCATGATATTCGGCAAGCAGGCATCGCCATGGGTCACGACG
AGATCCTCGCCGTCGGGCATGCTCGCCTTGAGCCTGGCGAACAGTTCGGCTGGCGCGAGCCCCTGATGCT
CTTCGTCCAGATCATCCTGATCGACAAGACCGGCTTCCATCCGAGTACGTGCTCGCTCGATGCGATGTTT
CGCTTGGTGGTCGAATGGGCAGGTAGCCGGATCAAGCGTATGCAGCCGCCGCATTGCATCAGCCATGATG
GATACTTTCTCGGCAGGAGCAAGGTGAGATGACAGGAGATCCTGCCCCGGCACTTCGCCCAATAGCAGCC
AGTCCCTTCCCGCTTCAGTGACAACGTCGAGCACAGCTGCGCAAGGAACGCCCGTCGTGGCCAGCCACGA
TAGCCGCGCTGCCTCGTCTTGCAGTTCATTCAGGGCACCGGACAGGTCGGTCTTGACAAAAAGAACCGGG
CGCCCCTGCGCTGACAGCCGGAACACGGCGGCATCAGAGCAGCCGATTGTCTGTTGTGCCCAGTCATAGC
CGAATAGCCTCTCCACCCAAGCGGCCGGAGAACCTGCGTGCAATCCATCTTGTTCAATCATGCGAAACGA
TCCTCATCCTGTCTCTTGATCGATCTTTGCAAAAGCCTAGGCCTCCAAAAAAGCCTCCTCACTACTTCTG
GAATAGCTCAGAGGCCGAGGCGGCCTCGGCCTCTGCATAAATAAAAAAAATTAGTCAGCCATGGGGCGGA
GAATGGGCGGAACTGGGCGGAGTTAGGGGCGGGATGGGCGGAGTTAGGGGCGGGACTATGGTTGCTGACT
AATTGAGATGCATGCTTTGCATACTTCTGCCTGCTGGGGAGCCTGGGGACTTTCCACACCTGGTTGCTGA
CTAATTGAGATGCATGCTTTGCATACTTCTGCCTGCTGGGGAGCCTGGGGACTTTCCACACCCTAACTGA
CACACATTCCACAGCTGGTTCTTTCCGCCTCAGGACTCTTCCTTTTTCAATAAATCAATCTAAAGTATAT
ATGAGTAAACTTGGTCTGACAGTTACCAATGCTTAATCAGTGAGGCACCTATCTCAGCGATCTGTCTATT
TCGTTCATCCATAGTTGCCTGACTCCCCGTCGTGTAGATAACTACGATACGGGAGGGCTTACCATCTGGC
CCCAGTGCTGCAATGATACCGCGAGACCCACGCTCACCGGCTCCAGATTTATCAGCAATAAACCAGCCAG
CCGGAAGGGCCGAGCGCAGAAGTGGTCCTGCAACTTTATCCGCCTCCATCCAGTCTATTAATTGTTGCCG
GGAAGCTAGAGTAAGTAGTTCGCCAGTTAATAGTTTGCGCAACGTTGTTGCCATTGCTACAGGCATCGTG
GTGTCACGCTCGTCGTTTGGTATGGCTTCATTCAGCTCCGGTTCCCAACGATCAAGGCGAGTTACATGAT
CCCCCATGTTGTGCAAAAAAGCGGTTAGCTCCTTCGGTCCTCCGATCGTTGTCAGAAGTAAGTTGGCCGC
AGTGTTATCACTCATGGTTATGGCAGCACTGCATAATTCTCTTACTGTCATGCCATCCGTAAGATGCTTT
TCTGTGACTGGTGAGTACTCAACCAAGTCATTCTGAGAATAGTGTATGCGGCGACCGAGTTGCTCTTGCC
CGGCGTCAATACGGGATAATACCGCGCCACATAGCAGAACTTTAAAAGTGCTCATCATTGGAAAACGTTC
TTCGGGGCGAAAACTCTCAAGGATCTTACCGCTGTTGAGATCCAGTTCGATGTAACCCACTCGTGCACCC
AACTGATCTTCAGCATCTTTTACTTTCACCAGCGTTTCTGGGTGAGCAAAAACAGGAAGGCAAAATGCCG
CAAAAAAGGGAATAAGGGCGACACGGAAATGTTGAATACTCATACTCTTCCTTTTTCAATATTATTGAAG
CATTTATCAGGGTTATTGTCTCATGAGCGGATACATATTTGAATGTATTTAGAAAAATAAACAAATAGGG
GTTCCGCGCACATTTCCCCGAAAAGTGCCA
Features (pLannotate 1.2.2; 17 found; start..end, strand, type, name):
      5..433     +  rep_origin     f1 ori (sequence partly withheld): f1 bacteriophage origin of replication; arrow indicates direction of (+) strand synthesis
    472..851     +  enhancer       CMV enhancer: human cytomegalovirus immediate early enhancer
    852..1055    +  promoter       CMV promoter: human cytomegalovirus (CMV) immediate early promoter
   1051..1084    +  LTR            5' LTR (truncated) (fragment): truncated 5' long terminal repeat (LTR) from HIV-1
   1100..1118    +  promoter       T7 promoter: promoter for bacteriophage T7 RNA polymerase
   1207..2934    +  CDS            POLG_HCVGL (fragment): Experimental evidence at protein level: Swiss-Prot protein existence level 1. [Protease NS2]: Cysteine protease required for the proteolytic auto-cleavage between the non-structural proteins NS2 and NS3 (By similarity). The N-terminus of NS3 is required for the function of NS2 protease (active region NS2-3) (By similarity). Promotes the initiation of viral particle assembly by mediating the interaction between structural and non-structural proteins (By similarity). From Hepatitis C virus (isolate Glasgow) (HCV).
   3019..3243    +  polyA_signal   bGH poly(A) signal: bovine growth hormone polyadenylation signal
   3247..3265    +  promoter       SV40 promoter (fragment): SV40 enhancer and early promoter
   3375..3963    -  rep_origin     ori: high-copy-number ColE1/pMB1/pBR322/pUC origin of replication
   4185..4201    +  polyA_signal   bGH poly(A) signal (fragment): bovine growth hormone polyadenylation signal
   4292..4339    -  polyA_signal   HSV TK poly(A) signal: herpes simplex virus thymidine kinase polyadenylation signal (Cole and Stacy, 1985)
   4398..4550    -  CDS            ble (fragment): BLE_KLEPN - Experimental evidence at protein level: Swiss-Prot protein existence level 1. Binding protein with a strong affinity to the bleomycin family of antibiotics. Binds to CL990; an antimitotic-antibiotic compound. From Klebsiella pneumoniae.
   4571..5365    -  CDS            NeoR/KanR: aminoglycoside phosphotransferase from Tn5; aph(3')-II (or nptII); confers resistance to neomycin, kanamycin, and G418 (Geneticin®)
   5400..5757    -  promoter       SV40 promoter: SV40 enhancer and early promoter
   5759..5776    -  promoter       AmpR promoter (fragment): bla
   5817..6677    -  CDS            AmpR: β-lactamase; bla; confers resistance to ampicillin, carbenicillin, and related antibiotics
   6678..6782    -  promoter       AmpR promoter: bla
