[The description below was written by a language model from this plasmid's Addgene catalogue record and pLannotate feature annotations shown in this document.]
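Description:
UKNP1.3.1 is a mammalian expression plasmid built on the Invitrogen pCR3 backbone. It carries the E1E2 envelope glycoprotein genes of hepatitis C virus, amplified from patient serum and inserted by TOPO cloning. The name follows the United Kingdom Nottingham Panel convention of genotype, patient number and clone number, so this is a genotype 1 sequence, clone 1 from patient 3. The sequenced plasmid is about 6.8 kb. It replicates in E. coli at high copy from a ColE1/pUC-type origin and is selected with ampicillin through the β-lactamase gene. An f1 origin is also present, which would allow single-stranded DNA production.

The roughly 1.7 kb insert is annotated as a fragment of the HCV polyprotein. The automated annotation's functional text refers to the NS2 protease, but that comes from the whole-polyprotein reference entry; the catalogue identifies the cloned region as E1E2. It lies downstream of the human cytomegalovirus immediate early enhancer and promoter and upstream of the bovine growth hormone polyadenylation signal, giving strong constitutive transcription in transfected mammalian cells. A T7 promoter sits between the CMV promoter and the insert. It serves as a sequencing primer site and could support in vitro transcription. A separate SV40 promoter-driven NeoR/KanR cassette with an HSV TK polyadenylation signal could permit G418 selection of mammalian cells. Several short annotated fragments (truncated HIV-1 LTR, ble, partial SV40 and bGH elements) are probably backbone remnants or chance matches rather than functional parts.

The plasmid belongs to a diverse panel of patient-derived HCV glycoproteins assembled for vaccine research, specifically for comparing how sensitive or resistant different envelopes are to monoclonal antibody neutralization.
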