Addgene plasmid #97361: UKNP1.3.1
Purpose: Expression of HCV E1E2 genes cloned from patient serum. United Kingdom Nottingham Panel x.xx.xx (genotype.patient number.clone number)
Depositing lab: Jonathan Ball. Depositing organization: University of Nottingham. Publication: A Diverse Panel of Hepatitis C Virus Glycoproteins for Use in Vaccine Research Reveals Extremes of Monoclonal Antibody Neutralization Resistance. Urbanowicz RA, McClure CP, Brown RJ, Tsoleridis T, Persson MA, Krey T, Irving WL, Ball JK, Tarr AW. J Virol. 2015 Dec 23;90(7):3288-301. doi: 10.1128/JVI.02700-15. PubMed 26699643.
Backbone
  Vector backbone: pCR3
  Backbone manufacturer: Invitrogen
  Vector type: Mammalian Expression
Growth in bacteria
  Bacterial resistance: Ampicillin, 100 μg/mL
  Growth temperature: 37°C
  Growth strain: DH5alpha
  Copy number: High Copy
Gene/Insert
  Gene/Insert name: HCV E1E2 (alt name: UKNP1.3.1)
  Species: Hepatitis C virus
  Insert size (bp): 1734
  GenBank ID: KU285158.1
  Cloning method: TOPO Cloning
  Sequencing primers: 5′ T7F; 3′ bGHR
Terms and licenses: Academic/Nonprofit Terms; Industry Terms: Not Available to Industry
How to cite: UKNP1.3.1 was a gift from Jonathan Ball (Addgene plasmid # 97361 ; http://n2t.net/addgene:97361 ; RRID:Addgene_97361)
